Addgene plasmid #223025: rag2:TSPAN31_CE_pISceI
Purpose: Express TSPAN31 gene in mesenchymal lineage of Zebrafish.
Depositing lab: Alejandro Gutierrez. Depositing organization: Boston Children's Hospital. Publication: A methyltransferase-independent role for METTL1 in tRNA aminoacylation and oncogenic transformation. Ali RH, Orellana EA, Lee SH, Chae YC, Chen Y, Clauwaert J, Kennedy AL, Gutierrez AE, Papke DJ, Valenzuela M, Silverman B, Falzetta A, Ficarro SB, Marto JA, Fletcher CDM, Perez-Atayde A, Alcindor T, Shimamura A, Prensner JR, Gregory RI, Gutierrez A. Mol Cell. 2025 Mar 6;85(5):948-961.e11. doi: 10.1016/j.molcel.2025.01.003. Epub 2025 Jan 31. PubMed 39892392.
Backbone
  Vector backbone: Rag2 plasmid
  Backbone size w/o insert (bp): 12500
  Vector type: Express the insert(gene) in mesenchymal lineage of Zebrafish.
Growth in bacteria
  Bacterial resistance: Ampicillin, 100 μg/mL
  Growth temperature: 37°C
  Growth strain: NEB Stable
  Copy number: Low Copy
Gene/Insert
  Gene/Insert name: TSPAN31
  Species: H. sapiens (human)
  Insert size (bp): 630
  Entrez Gene: TSPAN31 (a.k.a. SAS)
  Promoter: Rag2
  Cloning method: Restriction Enzyme; 5′ cloning site BamHi (unknown if destroyed); 3′ cloning site Clai (unknown if destroyed)
  Sequencing primers: 5′ CTGTGGTAAAGCCATGGTTG; 3′ GCCCTAGTGAGAGCCGTACC
Terms and licenses: Academic/Nonprofit Terms; Industry Terms: Not Available to Industry
How to cite: rag2:TSPAN31_CE_pISceI was a gift from Alejandro Gutierrez (Addgene plasmid # 223025 ; http://n2t.net/addgene:223025 ; RRID:Addgene_223025)
