[The description below was written by a language model from this plasmid's Addgene catalogue record and pLannotate feature annotations shown in this document.]
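Description:
rag2:TSPAN31_CE_pISceI is a zebrafish transgenesis plasmid built on a pBluescript-type "Rag2 plasmid" backbone and designed to express human TSPAN31 (also known as SAS) under the Rag2 promoter, which the depositor describes as driving expression in the mesenchymal lineage of zebrafish. It is propagated in E. coli under ampicillin selection (AmpR with its own bla promoter). The annotation identifies a ColE1/pUC-type origin, although the catalogue lists the plasmid as low copy. An f1 origin, lac promoter/operator and lacZα remnants, flanking T3 and T7 promoters, and fragments of the pBluescript multiple cloning site are backbone carry-overs.

The 630 bp TSPAN31 coding sequence was cloned between BamHI and ClaI sites and is annotated on the forward strand, followed by several SV40 polyadenylation signal annotations. About 5 kb upstream of the coding sequence carries no automated annotation; this is presumably where the Rag2 promoter sits, but the feature table does not identify it. The table also shows an EGFP coding sequence on the opposite strand downstream of TSPAN31, followed by about 1 kb of unannotated sequence. This suggests a separate fluorescent marker cassette for identifying transgenic animals, although neither its promoter nor its purpose is stated. The "pISceI" in the name implies I-SceI meganuclease sites for meganuclease-assisted genomic integration after embryo injection, but these sites are not annotated either.

The sequenced record is 11,546 nt, shorter than the listed backbone size of 12,500 bp plus insert. The associated publication concerns oncogenic transformation, which fits use of this construct to test the gene's effects in a zebrafish model.
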