Features (pLannotate 1.2.2; 22 found; start..end, strand, type, name):
   5077..5706    +  CDS            TSPAN31: TSN31_HUMAN - Also known as SAS. Experimental evidence at protein level: Swiss-Prot protein existence level 1. From Homo sapiens (Human).
   5719..5853    -  polyA_signal   SV40 poly(A) signal: SV40 polyadenylation signal
   5874..6008    -  polyA_signal   SV40 poly(A) signal: SV40 polyadenylation signal
   6031..6114    -  CDS            large T antigen (fragment): large T antigen from SV40 (simian virus 40)
   6130..6262    +  polyA_signal   SV40 poly(A) signal: SV40 polyadenylation signal
   6267..6284    +  promoter       T7 promoter (fragment): promoter for bacteriophage T7 RNA polymerase
   6313..7029    -  CDS            EGFP: EGFP is a basic (constitutively fluorescent) green fluorescent protein published in 1996, derived from Aequorea victoria. It is reported to be a rapidly-maturing weak dimer with moderate acid sensitivity.
   8116..8199    -  CDS            large T antigen (fragment): large T antigen from SV40 (simian virus 40)
   8210..8232    -  misc_feature   MCS (fragment): pBluescript multiple cloning site
   8251..8272    -  misc_feature   MCS (fragment): pBluescript multiple cloning site
   8281..8299    -  promoter       T7 promoter: promoter for bacteriophage T7 RNA polymerase
   8307..8462    +  CDS            lacZα (fragment): LacZα fragment of β-galactosidase; lacZ fragment
   8493..8921    -  rep_origin     f1 ori (sequence partly withheld): f1 bacteriophage origin of replication; arrow indicates direction of (+) strand synthesis
   8948..9052    +  promoter       AmpR promoter: bla
   9053..9913    +  CDS            AmpR: β-lactamase; bla; confers resistance to ampicillin, carbenicillin, and related antibiotics
  10084..10672   +  rep_origin     ori: high-copy-number ColE1/pMB1/pBR322/pUC origin of replication
  10855..10947   +  CDS            lacI (fragment): lac repressor; lacI; The lac repressor binds to the lac operator to inhibit transcription in E. coli. This inhibition can be relieved by adding lactose or isopropyl-β-D-thiogalactopyranoside (IPTG).
  10960..10981   +  protein_bind   CAP binding site: CAP binding activates transcription in the presence of cAMP. E. coli catabolite activator protein
  10996..11026   +  promoter       lac promoter: promoter for the E. coli lac operon
  11030..11052   +  protein_bind   lac operator (fragment): The lac repressor binds to the lac operator to inhibit transcription in E. coli. This inhibition can be relieved by adding lactose or isopropyl-β-D-thiogalactopyranoside (IPTG). lac repressor encoded by lacI
  11095..11113   +  promoter       T3 promoter: promoter for bacteriophage T3 RNA polymerase
  11126..11145   -  misc_feature   MCS (fragment): pBluescript multiple cloning site
>Addgene plasmid #223025 | rag2:TSPAN31_CE_pISceI | addgene full sequence | sequence record 443479 | Addgene NGS Result
GCACTCGTGGTTACGGGTTTTTGTTTTGCACTCTTGCACACACATCTCTCGGCCTCCAAAACAAACACAC
AACTGCACGAGGGCTCGAAGCCCCCACCGAAAAACAAAAACATTATGCTAATGAGGAAGGCACAGCTGTT
CCCTTCTTCACTCTCTCTCTCGTTCTTTCAACAACAGTCGCCTAATTTCTCTCGTTCCTTTAAAGAGCCG
CCAAGCAGAAACAGTTAATGCAAATATAAGCCTGCGGGAAATAAGGAGAATTTTTACAAAATCCGAGCTT
CCCCTCCTGCCAAAATGTGATGTGTGACTCACGCATTCGATATTTGGTGTAATGAGAGTGAATCATTCTG
CTCCACACCGAACCCGATGCCACAGACCACTCAGATGCACACCGAGGAGACTATTTTAACAGCACATTAC
ATCCAGACTGTCACAGATGCATTACCAAGAGTGTGATTTCAGTGTCGAATGCAGGTCTTAAAGGAAAATC
TGTTGCGATTGCATGTGCGCTAACTAGACACGACCAACGAATGGGAACAATCTGTGAAATATTATACAAT
CACAGGCAATTAAAAGATGTTTAAAGTTCAATTTAGTTTTAATTAATATGTTATATAAAACTAATCTGTT
TTAAATGTATATTTATGATTTTAGCTTTAGCTAGCCTCTTGACCAGCAGCTGAAGTGTCCGGCAAGTACC
TAAAAGGGAGACCACATGGGAAAGCTAGGTTGCTCCCGGAAGAGGTGTTAGTAAACCAGCAGGTCTACCT
GTGGTCTGTGTGGGTCCTAATGCCCCAGTATAAACCAGCAGGTCAACCTGTGGTCTGTGTGGGTCCTAAT
GCCCCAGTATATTGATGGAGACTCTATACTGCTCGGTGAGCTCCATCTTTCGGATAAGATGTTAAAACAA
GGTCCCGACTCTCTGTGGTGGTAAAAAATTCCCAGGATGTCCTTCCTACCCTGGCATCCTGGACAAATTT
GCTCACTGTCCTCTGTCCATCATGGCCTCCTAACCATCCCCATATCATAATTGGCTTTATCACTCTAGCT
GGGGCCGAAATCGCATACTTCCATTTTATGAGGTACGCTAAAATCAGTATGCGAGCCAAGTAATATGTCC
GAATACTTCCGGCGAGATTCTAGAGTGTGCATTCGATGCACGCTACGCTATTCCATGATGCCCCGTGAGA
GAATTCTTGAATCGGAGAGAAGCAACGCAACTCATGCGGGTAGGTTACGTGACGATGACATATTGGCGGA
TGTAGTACGTCCAAGTTCCATTCATACTGCTCACATTCATATTTTATAGAATGTTCTTTTCCCACAGCCA
AGTAGTAAGTTTAAATTCAAATACAGTACCTACTAAGTAGTAGTAGACGGTTTCGGACGCAGCCCCTGTC
TCCTCTCCACCAATATACTGGTGTGTAGTGTGCGGTCTGGTGCAATATGGCTGCCATCGCGTCATCCAGG
TGGATGCTGCACACTGGTGGTTGATGAGGAGATTTTGCCCAAAAAAGTGTTTTGAGTTTCCAGAAAAGCG
CGATATAAATGTAAGGAATTATCATTAGCTTATTATAATGGAACTTTCTGGATAACTTGTGCCAGAGCTA
GGGGCCATTAAAACTTTGCCCTGGGGTACCTCAGGGAGCTGCAAGGAAGTGCTATAGGGCTAATGAAATG
TTTGGGGGAAAAAAAAAAATTTTATAAGTAAAAATAAAACTAAAATAATTAATAATTTCATTGTTGAAAA
TTATAGTAAAATTGATAAACAAGATAAGCAGCATTAGTATAAAAAACTAAAAACAAACGTAATTTAAAAT
AATTAAATTGTTTTAAATAAATTATACAAAATAATGTTTACAACGACACGGTGGTGCAGTAGGTAGTGCT
GTCGCCAGCAAAGCAAGAAGGTCGCTGGTTCGAGCCTCAGCTGGATCACTTGATGTTTCTGTGTGGAGCA
TTCGCGTGCGTTTAACCCCAGATTAATAAAGAGACTAAGCCGAAAAGAAAATAAATGTATGAAAATGTTT
ACGTAAAATGTAAATAAATGCATGATTAATAAAATATATGAATTTTAAAGATTGAGGTAGAATTGTTTTA
TTATTCACACATTTGGTTATTTTTAATCAGTGACAACTTGTGATGCTCTTTATATTGTTTATTACGCTAC
TTTGAATATTCAGTCTCAAATTGCATGTAAATACGACTTCAAAGCAGAATTAGTTTAATTTAATTGCCTG
TAAACAGTGTTGTACTTTGATGGTGATTGTCTGATAATAATATGATTTCACTATTTAAAATTTGAAAAAA
AAAAATCTGAAAAATACTCACCGGCCACTTTATTAGGTACACCTGTCTAACTGCTTGTTAACGTAAATTT
CTAATCAGCCAATCACCAGGCAGCAACTCAGTGCATTTAGGCATGTAGACATGGTCAAGACGATCTGCTG
CAGTTCAAAGCGAGCATCAGAATGGAGAAGCAAGGTGATTTAAGTGACTTTAAACGTGACGTGTTTGTTG
GTGCCAGACGGGCTGGTCTGAGTATTTCAGAAACTGCTGATTTACTGGGGTTTTCACACACAAACATCTC
TGGGGTTTACAGAGAATGGTCCAAAAAAAGATAATATCCAGTGAGCGGCAGTTCTGTGGGGGCAAATGTC
TTGTTGATGCCAGAGGTCAGAGGAGAATGGCCTGACTGGTTCCAGCTGATAGAAAGGCAACAGTAATTCA
AATAACCACTCGTTAGAACTGAGGCATGCAGAAGAGCACCTTTGAACACAACATGTCGAACCTTGAGGCG
GGTGGGCTACAGCAGCTCAAGACCACATCGGGTGCCACTCCTGTCAGCTAAGAACAGGAAACTGAGGCTA
CAATTCGCACAGGCTCAACATAAGTAGACAATAGAAGATTGAACATTATGTTGCCTGGTCAGATGGATAC
ATTCTACCTTGTATCAACAGTTCAGGCTGGTGATGGTGGTGTAATGGTGTGGGGGATATATTCTTGGCAC
ACTTTGGGCCCATTAGTACCAATTAACCATCGTGTCAACGCCACAGCCTAACTGAGTATTGTTGCTGACC
ATGTTCATTTCTTTTTGACCACAGTGTACCCATCTTCTGATGGCTACTTCCTGCAGGATAATGCACCATG
TCATAAAGCGTGAATGATCTCAGACTGGTTTCTTGAACATGACAATGAGTTCACTGTGCTCGAATGACCT
CCACAGTCACCAGATCTCAATCCAATAGAGCGCCTTTGGGGTGTGGTAGAATGGAAGATTCGCATCCTGG
ATGTGCAGCCGACAAATCTGCATGATGCTAGCATGTCAATATGGACCAAAATCTCTGAGGAATTTTCCAG
TACCTGGTTGAAATGCAAAAGGAAGGGAATCTATGCTAAGGCAAAAAGAGGTCCAACCCAGTACTAGTGG
GGTGTACATAATAAAGTGGCCGGTGAGTGTATATTGTTAAGGATATCTAGATAATCCAAATAATTTACAG
CACTATTTAAAAAAAAAACTTTATGTCACCAAGTCTGCATTTATTTGATCACAATTACAGTCGAAAAAGC
AATATCGGGATACATTGTTTCCATTTAAAATAACTATATTATATTTTAAATATTTTTGACAATGTTATTT
CTTTAATGCCAAAGCTAAATTGTATTCAATCTGAATTTTAGTGTCACATGATCCTTCAGAAAATATTAAC
ACATTGCTAAAAATGTATATTATTATCAATTTGGATTTTTTTTTTTTTTTTGTATATTAACCTATGCTAT
TGGTTACTATACAAAAGTATTACTGTGAATATATGCATATACAGAACCGTATCAAGCGCGGGGGGTGGTT
GGGTTATGTCCCCATTTGGAAAGACCTGGAAACATTCATAATGACTAAAATTGCACGGAAAAATATAATA
TCTATGAGTATTGCTGATCAGCAGCACAAAACCAGAACTCCATATTAATAAACAGCCAATGATGCAGTGA
GTTTGTGCATGTTTTCATTCAAACTCGTGTGATTGTGCTCAAACACCTGTTGTGAGCAGCAGTTGCAAAC
AGTAAACCTCAAGAGGAGCCAGTCAACCTTCACAAACACTCAACCTCTGGCTCACTCACTAAACAATTCG
CGTTAATATCTAAAATAAAAATTTCCAGCACCAAACAGCTCTCAGATTTCGGAGTACACTGACCAAGAGG
TAAGAAGTAACGTTACATTACTAGGACGACTATTGTAAGACTAGATATGTAATATTTGGAAGCGTACGTG
TTTTAAGTGACATATAGAGTAGAGGAACTGATGGAAATACGATTTGCATAATGTAAAATGATATATATTA
AAATATAGGCTACAGTAGGTAACGTGGTTTACATATAACGTTACTGTGTTAATGTAGTGCTCAGTTACTC
GTGTTGACAGTTATTATTAGTGCTTGCTAATTTGTTTGTTAATGCTTCTCTTGCGTATTTGATTACCTTC
AGGCGAATCTAAAACATATCAGATGTAGAAACGGCAGAAAAATGTTGAAGAAAATACGAGAATAGTAGCT
TTTGGAGCACATAGAAAAGTACATCAGATAAAGCCTACCGTTTAAACGCAGACGCCGCTCTCGCACTGAA
TGCTGGGTACTGTAGTCCTTATATTGTATGCTTAATGTGCGTCTCAACGGGAAACTAGAGTTAGGAAAAC
TACAATTTCCTGTGGAAAATGTTTCTGTTTTCGGGGAAACAGCGAAAGAAAGATATGGTTCCGCGTTTTT
TTCTTACTTTGAATAATAAAATAAGACCTAACTACACACTTCGCTTACTCTTATGCTAATTTGAAGCACT
AGCATTCTTTGATACAATGATAATCATTTAAACATCACAGTTATACTACAAATACTATGGTTAAACTATG
TCTAGTGTAGTGTAACACTATGGTTGCCATTGTTATCTTTAAGTTTAAGTATTATCTGTGGTAAAGCCAT
GGTTGGTTTTTATAAGAGGTAATAAAATTAACATTGTACAATTAAATGACTATAAATTAATGTTTTTTTT
TATTTTTTTTACACAGCTACCTTCAAAAAGGGATCCATGGTGTGTGGCGGTTTCGCATGTTCAAAGAACG
CTCTCTGTGCCCTTAATGTCGTTTATATGCTCGTTTCACTGCTGTTGATCGGTGTTGCAGCATGGGGAAA
AGGGCTCGGACTTGTCTCTTCAATACATATAATTGGCGGTGTGATCGCCGTCGGCGTATTCTTATTACTG
ATCGCCGTAGCCGGCCTTGTAGGAGCCGTGAATCATCATCAGGTATTGCTTTTCTTCTATATGATTATTT
TGGGGCTGGTGTTTATATTTCAGTTCGTGATATCCTGTTCCTGCTTGGCGATCAATAGGTCTAAGCAAAC
CGACGTGATAAACGCATCCTGGTGGGTAATGAGTAATAAAACACGCGACGAGCTTGAGCGTTCCTTCGAC
TGCTGCGGGCTGTTTAATCTGACTACACTCTACCAGCAGGACTACGACTTTTGTACCGCTATTTGTAAAT
CCCAATCTCCTACTTGTCAAATGTGCGGCGAGAAATTCCTGAAACACTCTGATGAGGCTCTTAAGATATT
GGGTGGCGTCGGTCTTTTCTTCTCTTTCACCGAAATTCTGGGTGTATGGCTTGCTATGAGGTTCCGTAAC
CAGAAAGACCCCCGTGCAAATCCAAGCGCTTTCCTGTAAATCGATGATGATCCAGACATGATAAGATACA
TTGATGAGTTTGGACAAACCACAACTAGAATGCAGTGAAAAAAATGCTTTATTTGTGAAATTTGTGATGC
TATTGCTTTATTTGTAACCATTATAAGCTGCAATAAACAAGTTAACAACAACAATTCGATGATGATCCAG
ACATGATAAGATACATTGATGAGTTTGGACAAACCACAACTAGAATGCAGTGAAAAAAATGCTTTATTTG
TGAAATTTGTGATGCTATTGCTTTATTTGTAACCATTATAAGCTGCAATAAACAAGTTAACAACAACAAT
TGCATTCATTTTATGTTTCAGGTTCAGGGGGAGGTGTGGGAGGTTTTTTAAAGCAAGTAAAACCTCTACA
AATGTGGTATGGCTGATTATGATCCTCTAGATCAGATCTCTTGTTTATTGCAGCTTATAATGGTTACAAA
TAAAGCAATAGCATCACAAATTTCACAAATAAAGCATTTTTTTCACTGCATTCTAGTTGTGGTTTGTCCA
AACTCATCAATGTATCTTATCATGTCTGGATCTACGTAATACGACTCACTATAGTTCTAGAGGCTCGAGA
GGGGCCGCTTTACTTGTACAGCTCGTCCATGCCGAGAGTGATCCCGGCGGCGGTCACGAACTCCAGCAGG
ACCATGTGATCGCGCTTCTCGTTGGGGTCTTTGCTCAGGGCGGACTGGGTGCTCAGGTAGTGGTTGTCGG
GCAGCAGCACGGGGCCGTCGCCGATGGGGGTGTTCTGCTGGTAGTGGTCGGCGAGCTGCACGCTGCCGTC
CTCGATGTTGTGGCGGATCTTGAAGTTCACCTTGATGCCGTTCTTCTGCTTGTCGGCCATGATATAGACG
TTGTGGCTGTTGTAGTTGTACTCCAGCTTGTGCCCCAGGATGTTGCCGTCCTCCTTGAAGTCGATGCCCT
TCAGCTCGATGCGGTTCACCAGGGTGTCGCCCTCGAACTTCACCTCGGCGCGGGTCTTGTAGTTGCCGTC
GTCCTTGAAGAAGATGGTGCGCTCCTGGACGTAGCCTTCGGGCATGGCGGACTTGAAGAAGTCGTGCTGC
TTCATGTGGTCGGGGTAGCGGCTGAAGCACTGCACGCCGTAGGTCAGGGTGGTCACGAGGGTGGGCCAGG
GCACGGGCAGCTTGCCGGTGGTGCAGATGAACTTCAGGGTCAGCTTGCCGTAGGTGGCATCGCCCTCGCC
CTCGCCGGACACGCTGAACTTGTGGCCGTTTACGTCGCCGTCCAGCTCGACCAGGATGGGCACCACCCCG
GTGAACAGCTCTTCGCCCTTGCTCACCATGGTCACTGTCTGCTTTGCTGTTGGTCTGGGCTCCTGGGTCA
CTGGCTTACTAATGGAGTCTTTATGTATGAGGACTCTTATCAATTGTTCTTCTATAAAGGTCTGCAGTGT
TTCTGTTCGTCCCCTACATGGACACCCAGAGCCTCCTAAATACAGGAGCCCTGATAACTGCACAAGTGCT
CAGATTCCAGCAGGGTGGAAATGAGATAAAGTGTGCAGATGGGGAGGGGGACGTGAATGAGAGATTTGAG
GGATGAAAAGGATGGATGAACGCATTGAAAATAGCCCCTTTCACAAAATAATACCAGTAAATTGTCATAT
AATTAATGACCAGACCTTTACCTGTAAATGATGTGATGTTCATATACAGAAGAATGCCAACAATTTACAG
ATGATTTTACAAATTCTTAATTTTCCTTTTCTAAATGGATTTGTTCACACATTATCTCTTCAAAGCAATT
GAATTTTCTGGAAAAGATTGGCTGTGTGTGTAAAAGGTGCTACTGAGGAATTTAATGTGACATGGAATGA
AGCAAACAGCAGCCTAAGACAGGATGGCAGGAAAAATGTCACATGTTTAAAATAAGAGTGAAACCAACGA
CCTGGACTTATAGAGACTGTGTGTCCTTAGGCAAAGCTCTTGTACAAACAGTGCTTGTGACTGTGAAATT
CGGGGTTTGCCTGGATTGTGTTAAATGTGTGCTTGGATGTATCATAAAAAAGAATCGGTTCTCTGTATTT
GACATTTTCTGTAATTTATCTAAAGTTACAACTGGCTATGCCTGATTTTTATCACTATTGAATCAATCAT
TTTAAAGAATGTTAAGTCTGCTGATTTGGAGAGCTCATTTACATTTATTTTGAATGTCTCTTATTTAACA
CAACTGATTTAAGCTTTAGATCTGCGAAGATACGGCCACGGGTGCTCTTGATCCTGTGGCTGATTTTGGA
CTGTGCTGCTCGCAGCTGCTGATGAATCACATACTTCCTCCATTTTCTTCCACTGATTGACTGTTATAAT
TTCCCTAATTTCCAGGTCAAGGTGCTGTGCATTGTGGTAATAGATGTGACATGATTGCATTCATTTTATG
TTTCAGGTTCAGGGGGAGGTGTGGGAGGTTTTTTAAAGCAAGTAAAACCTCTACAAATGTGGTATGGCTG
ATTATGATCCTCTAGATCAGATCCACTAGTTCTAGAGCGGCCATTACCCTGTTATCCCTAGGCCGCCACC
GCGGTGGAGCTCCAATTCGCCCTATAGTGAGTCGTATTACGCGCGCTCACTGGCCGTCGTTTTACAACGT
CGTGACTGGGAAAACCCTGGCGTTACCCAACTTAATCGCCTTGCAGCACATCCCCCTTTCGCCAGCTGGC
GTAATAGCGAAGAGGCCCGCACCGATCGCCCTTCCCAACAGTTGCGCAGCCTGAATGGCGAATGGAAATT
GTAAGCGTTAATATTTTGTTAAAATTCGCGTTAAATTTTTGTTAAATCAGCTCATTTTTTAACCAATAGG
CCGAAATCGGCAAAATCCCTTATAAATCAAAAGAATAGACCGAGATAGGGT
[37 nt withheld, positions 8592-8628]
AAAGAACGTGGACTCCAACGTCAAAGG
[49 nt withheld, positions 8656-8704]
T
[91 nt withheld, positions 8706-8796]
G
[124 nt withheld, positions 8798-8921]
CAGGTGGCACTTTTCGGGGAAATGTGCGCGGAACCCCTATTTGTTTATTTTTCTAAATACATTCAAATAT
GTATCCGCTCATGAGACAATAACCCTGATAAATGCTTCAATAATATTGAAAAAGGAAGAGTATGAGTATT
CAACATTTCCGTGTCGCCCTTATTCCCTTTTTTGCGGCATTTTGCCTTCCTGTTTTTGCTCACCCAGAAA
CGCTGGTGAAAGTAAAAGATGCTGAAGATCAGTTGGGTGCACGAGTGGGTTACATCGAACTGGATCTCAA
CAGCGGTAAGATCCTTGAGAGTTTTCGCCCCGAAGAACGTTTTCCAATGATGAGCACTTTTAAAGTTCTG
CTATGTGGCGCGGTATTATCCCGTATTGACGCCGGGCAAGAGCAACTCGGTCGCCGCATACACTATTCTC
AGAATGACTTGGTTGAGTACTCACCAGTCACAGAAAAGCATCTTACGGATGGCATGACAGTAAGAGAATT
ATGCAGTGCTGCCATAACCATGAGTGATAACACTGCGGCCAACTTACTTCTGACAACGATCGGAGGACCG
AAGGAGCTAACCGCTTTTTTGCACAACATGGGGGATCATGTAACTCGCCTTGATCGTTGGGAACCGGAGC
TGAATGAAGCCATACCAAACGACGAGCGTGACACCACGATGCCTGTAGCAATGGCAACAACGTTGCGCAA
ACTATTAACTGGCGAACTACTTACTCTAGCTTCCCGGCAACAATTAATAGACTGGATGGAGGCGGATAAA
GTTGCAGGACCACTTCTGCGCTCGGCCCTTCCGGCTGGCTGGTTTATTGCTGATAAATCTGGAGCCGGTG
AGCGTGGGTCTCGCGGTATCATTGCAGCACTGGGGCCAGATGGTAAGCCCTCCCGTATCGTAGTTATCTA
CACGACGGGGAGTCAGGCAACTATGGATGAACGAAATAGACAGATCGCTGAGATAGGTGCCTCACTGATT
AAGCATTGGTAACTGTCAGACCAAGTTTACTCATATATACTTTAGATTGATTTAAAACTTCATTTTTAAT
TTAAAAGGATCTAGGTGAAGATCCTTTTTGATAATCTCATGACCAAAATCCCTTAACGTGAGTTTTCGTT
CCACTGAGCGTCAGACCCCGTAGAAAAGATCAAAGGATCTTCTTGAGATCCTTTTTTTCTGCGCGTAATC
TGCTGCTTGCAAACAAAAAAACCACCGCTACCAGCGGTGGTTTGTTTGCCGGATCAAGAGCTACCAACTC
TTTTTCCGAAGGTAACTGGCTTCAGCAGAGCGCAGATACCAAATACTGTTCTTCTAGTGTAGCCGTAGTT
AGGCCACCACTTCAAGAACTCTGTAGCACCGCCTACATACCTCGCTCTGCTAATCCTGTTACCAGTGGCT
GCTGCCAGTGGCGATAAGTCGTGTCTTACCGGGTTGGACTCAAGACGATAGTTACCGGATAAGGCGCAGC
GGTCGGGCTGAACGGGGGGTTCGTGCACACAGCCCAGCTTGGAGCGAACGACCTACACCGAACTGAGATA
CCTACAGCGTGAGCTATGAGAAAGCGCCACGCTTCCCGAAGGGAGAAAGGCGGACAGGTATCCGGTAAGC
GGCAGGGTCGGAACAGGAGAGCGCACGAGGGAGCTTCCAGGGGGAAACGCCTGGTATCTTTATAGTCCTG
TCGGGTTTCGCCACCTCTGACTTGAGCGTCGATTTTTGTGATGCTCGTCAGGGGGGCGGAGCCTATGGAA
AAACGCCAGCAACGCGGCCTTTTTACGGTTCCTGGCCTTTTGCTGGCCTTTTGCTCACATGTTCTTTCCT
GCGTTATCCCCTGATTCTGTGGATAACCGTATTACCGCCTTTGAGTGAGCTGATACCGCTCGCCGCAGCC
GAACGACCGAGCGCAGCGAGTCAGTGAGCGAGGAAGCGGAAGAGCGCCCAATACGCAAACCGCCTCTCCC
CGCGCGTTGGCCGATTCATTAATGCAGCTGGCACGACAGGTTTCCCGACTGGAAAGCGGGCAGTGAGCGC
AACGCAATTAATGTGAGTTAGCTCACTCATTAGGCACCCCAGGCTTTACACTTTATGCTTCCGGCTCGTA
TGTTGTGTGGAATTGTGAGCGGATAACAATTTCACACAGGAAACAGCTATGACCATGATTACGCCAAGCG
CGCAATTAACCCTCACTAAAGGGAACAAAAGCTGGGTACCGGGCCCCCCCTCGAATTACCCTGTTATCCC
TATCGAGCAAAATCAATCCTAATGTAAAATAGTATACGTTCATCATTATAATGCAAACACTGTAGAACTG
TTGTGTTGTGCCTTGCATTTCATTCTCAGTTTCTTATCGTCTGTCTCTTTTTACGACAGAGCTAGAAAAA
ACTAGCCTTCATTTGCCATCGCCGTATGCAAATCCACTCCAGAACTCAACAGGTTTGTTCTGCGGCGGGT
GTAAGTGTGAACACCGGCATGTAAGTGCGCTTGAGCAGGAGAATAAAGCGCTCAGAGACACCGGAGGAAT
CCTTTATTTTGCGTTGCGCCTCAGGGGATTCGCTGAGCCTTCTCTTCATGGCCCTGCTCTTCAGACACAG
GTGCTCCGCTGTTTGTGTTTTTCACTGTTCTTCAG
